Addgene plasmid #230866: AiP14034: pAAV-AiE0445h_3xC2-minBG-CoChR-EGFP-WPRE3-BGHpA (Alias: CN4034)
Purpose: AiE0445h_3xC2 is an enhancer sequence, designed to drive AAV-mediated transgene expression in striatal indirect pathway MSNs (D2-MSNs)
Depositing lab: Allen Institute for Brain Science & Jonathan Ting. Depositing organization: Allen Institute. Publication: Enhancer AAV toolbox for accessing and perturbing striatal cell types and circuits. Hunker AC, Wirthlin ME, Gill G, Johansen NJ, Hooper M, Omstead V, Vargas S, Lerma MN, Taskin N, Weed N, Laird WD, Bishaw YM, Bendrick JL, Gore BB, Ben-Simon Y, Opitz-Araya X, Martinez RA, Way SW, Thyagarajan B, Otto S, Sanchez REA, Alexander JR, Amaya A, Amster A, Arbuckle J, Ayala A, Baker PM, Barcelli T, Barta S, Bertagnolli D, Bielstein C, Bishwakarma P, Bowlus J, Boyer G, Brouner K, Casian B, Casper T, Chakka AB, Chakrabarty R, Chong P, Clark M, Colbert K, Daniel S, Dawe T, Departee M, DiValentin P, Donadio NP, Dotson NI, Dwivedi D, Egdorf T, Fliss T, Gary A, Goldy J, Grasso C, Groce EL, Gudsnuk K, Han W, Haradon Z, Hastings S, Helback O, Ho WV, Huang C, Johnson T, Jones DL, Juneau Z, Kenney J, Leibly M, Li S, Liang E, Loeffler H, Lusk NA, Madigan Z, Malloy J, Malone J, McCue R, Melchor J, Mich JK, Moosman S, Morin E, Naidoo R, Newman D, Ngo K, Nguyen K, Oster AL, Ouellette B, Oyama AA, Pena N, Pham T, Phillips E, Pom C, Potekhina L, Ransford S, Ray PL, Reding M, Rette DF, Reynoldson C, Rimorin C, Sigler AR, Rocha DB, Ronellenfitch K, Ruiz A, Sawyer L, Sevigny JP, Shapovalova NV, Shepard N, Shulga L, Soliman S, Staats B, Taormina MJ, Tieu M, Wang Y, Wilkes J, Wood T, Zhou T, Williford A, Dee N, Mollenkopf T, Ng L, Esposito L, Kalmbach BE, Yao S, Ariza J, Collman F, Mufti S, Smith K, Waters J, Ersing I, Patrick M, Zeng H, Lein ES, Kojima Y, Horwitz G, Owen SF, Levi BP, Daigle TL, Tasic B, Bakken TE, Ting JT. Neuron. 2025 May 21;113(10):1507-1524.e17. doi: 10.1016/j.neuron.2025.04.035. PubMed 40403704.
Backbone
  Vector backbone: pAAV
  Vector type: Mammalian Expression, AAV
Growth in bacteria
  Bacterial resistance: Ampicillin, 100 μg/mL
  Growth temperature: 30°C
  Growth strain: NEB Stable
  Copy number: Unknown
Gene/Insert
  Gene/Insert name: CoChR-EGFP
Terms and licenses: Academic/Nonprofit Terms; Industry Terms: Not Available to Industry
Depositor comments: Please visit https://doi.org/10.1101/2024.09.27.615553 for bioRxiv preprint.
How to cite: AiP14034: pAAV-AiE0445h_3xC2-minBG-CoChR-EGFP-WPRE3-BGHpA (Alias: CN4034) was a gift from Allen Institute for Brain Science & Jonathan Ting (Addgene plasmid # 230866 ; http://n2t.net/addgene:230866 ; RRID:Addgene_230866)
