[The description below was written by a language model from this plasmid's Addgene catalogue record and pLannotate feature annotations shown in this document.]
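Description:
AiP14034: pAAV-AiE0445h_3xC2-minBG-CoChR-EGFP-WPRE3-BGHpA (alias CN4034) is an AAV transfer plasmid on a pAAV backbone, built to package a recombinant AAV genome for enhancer-driven expression of an optogenetic actuator in the mammalian brain. It is maintained in bacteria through a high-copy ColE1/pUC-type origin and selected with ampicillin via the bla gene. The backbone also carries an f1/M13 phage origin and small remnants of pBR322 bom and rop. The recorded host is a recombination-reduced strain, which suits ITR-containing plasmids.

Between the AAV2 inverted terminal repeats, which provide the signals for genome replication and encapsidation, sits a single expression cassette. According to the name and stated purpose, AiE0445h_3xC2 is an enhancer sequence designed to direct transgene expression to striatal indirect pathway medium spiny neurons (D2-MSNs). The "3xC2" label suggests a triplicated core element, and minBG denotes the minimal promoter paired with it. Neither element is annotated in the feature tables, but both presumably lie in the unannotated stretch upstream of the coding region. The payload is CoChR, a high-photocurrent channelrhodopsin from Chloromonas oogama, followed closely by EGFP, consistent with a fusion that marks opsin-expressing cells. A shortened WPRE (WPRE3, annotated as two fragments) enhances transcript expression, and a bovine growth hormone polyadenylation signal terminates the message.

The two sequence records differ. The depositor sequence is 5,726 nt with an intact left ITR, whereas the repository's sequencing result is 5,277 nt and shows only short left-ITR fragments and a shorter region upstream of CoChR. The record does not explain the difference. The construct is intended for light-driven activation and labelling of D2-MSNs in striatal circuit studies.
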