Features (pLannotate 1.2.2; 14 found; start..end, strand, type, name):
      1..141     -  repeat_region  AAV2 ITR: inverted terminal repeat of adeno-associated virus serotype 2 inverted
    893..1756    +  CDS            CoChR: high-photocurrent channelrhodopsin from Chloromonas oogama (Shemesh et al., 2017)
   1775..2491    +  CDS            EGFP: the original enhanced GFP (Yang et al., 1996) mammalian codon-optimized
   2506..2663    +  misc_feature   WPRE (fragment): woodchuck hepatitis virus posttranscriptional regulatory element
   2669..2749    +  misc_feature   WPRE (fragment): woodchuck hepatitis virus posttranscriptional regulatory element
   2766..2877    +  polyA_signal   bGH poly(A) signal: bovine growth hormone polyadenylation signal
   2989..3129    +  repeat_region  AAV2 ITR: inverted terminal repeat of adeno-associated virus serotype 2 inverted
   3134..3185    -  misc_feature   bom (fragment): basis of mobility region from pBR322
   3204..3584    +  rep_origin     M13 ori (sequence partly withheld): M13 bacteriophage origin of replication; arrow indicates direction of (+) strand synthesis
   3660..3709    -  misc_feature   bom (fragment): basis of mobility region from pBR322
   3811..3846    -  CDS            rop (fragment): Rop protein, which maintains plasmids at low copy number; rop
   3941..4045    +  promoter       AmpR promoter: bla
   4046..4906    +  CDS            AmpR: β-lactamase; bla; confers resistance to ampicillin, carbenicillin, and related antibiotics
   5077..5665    +  rep_origin     ori: high-copy-number ColE1/pMB1/pBR322/pUC origin of replication
>Addgene plasmid #230866 | AiP14034: pAAV-AiE0445h_3xC2-minBG-CoChR-EGFP-WPRE3-BGHpA (Alias: CN4034) | depositor full sequence | sequence record 453358 | AiP14034: pAAV-AiE0445h_3xC2-minBG-CoChR-EGFP-WPRE3-BGHpA (Alias: CN4034) sequence 5726 bps
CCTGCAGGCAGCTGCGCGCTCGCTCGCTCACTGAGGCCGCCCGGGCAAAGCCCGGGCGTCGGGCGACCTT
TGGTCGCCCGGCCTCAGTGAGCGAGCGAGCGCGCAGAGAGGGAGTGGCCAACTCCATCACTAGGGGTTCC
TGCGGCCGCACGCGTGTGGAGGACTTTGAGCTTAACCCTATTAAATTTAATCTAATATATTCAGCAGCCT
GTCACAATCTTGTTAAATCTTTATTCCGTCACCCACCTTATTAGGGGGCCCTCCCACTTTAGTCATCAGC
AGATTAGTAAGCATGCCATTTAGATGTCATCTAAGTTAATGAACCTGACTGAGCCAGAGTCACATGGCAG
AGTCACAGAAACTCCTTCTGAGCTGGCGTGGAGGACTTTGAGCTTAACCCTATTAAATTTAATCTAATAT
ATTCAGCAGCCTGTCACAATCTTGTTAAATCTTTATTCCGTCACCCACCTTATTAGGGGGCCCTCCCACT
TTAGTCATCAGCAGATTAGTAAGCATGCCATTTAGATGTCATCTAAGTTAATGAACCTGACTGAGCCAGA
GTCACATGGCAGAGTCACAGAAACTCCTTCTGAGCTGGCGTGGAGGACTTTGAGCTTAACCCTATTAAAT
TTAATCTAATATATTCAGCAGCCTGTCACAATCTTGTTAAATCTTTATTCCGTCACCCACCTTATTAGGG
GGCCCTCCCACTTTAGTCATCAGCAGATTAGTAAGCATGCCATTTAGATGTCATCTAAGTTAATGAACCT
GACTGAGCCAGAGTCACATGGCAGAGTCACAGAAACTCCTTCTGAGCTGGCGAGCTCGGGCTGGGCATAA
AAGTCAGGGCAGAGCCATCTATTGCTTACATTTGCTTCTGGGATCCGCCACCATGCTGGGAAACGGCAGC
GCCATTGTGCCTATCGACCAGTGCTTTTGCCTGGCTTGGACCGACAGCCTGGGAAGCGATACAGAGCAGC
TGGTGGCCAACATCCTCCAGTGGTTCGCCTTCGGCTTCAGCATCCTGATCCTGATGTTCTACGCCTACCA
GACTTGGAGAGCCACTTGCGGTTGGGAGGAGGTCTACGTCTGTTGCGTCGAGCTGACCAAGGTCATCATC
GAGTTCTTCCACGAGTTCGACGACCCCAGCATGCTGTACCTGGCTAACGGACACCGAGTCCAGTGGCTGA
GATACGCAGAGTGGCTGCTGACTTGTCCCGTCATCCTGATCCACCTGAGCAACCTGACCGGCCTGAAGGA
CGACTACAGCAAGCGGACCATGAGGCTGCTGGTGTCAGACGTGGGAACCATCGTGTGGGGAGCTACAAGC
GCCATGAGCACAGGCTACGTCAAGGTCATCTTCTTCGTGCTGGGTTGCATCTACGGCGCCAACACCTTCT
TCCACGCCGCCAAGGTGTATATCGAGAGCTACCACGTGGTGCCAAAGGGCAGACCTAGAACCGTCGTGCG
GATCATGGCTTGGCTGTTCTTCCTGTCTTGGGGCATGTTCCCCGTGCTGTTCGTCGTGGGACCAGAAGGA
TTCGACGCCATCAGCGTGTACGGCTCTACCATTGGCCACACCATCATCGACCTCATGAGCAAGAATTGTT
GGGGCCTGCTGGGACACTATCTGAGAGTGCTGATCCACCAGCACATCATCATCTACGGCGACATCCGGAA
GAAGACCAAGATCAACGTGGCCGGCGAGGAGATGGAAGTGGAGACCATGGTGGACCAGGAGGACGAGGAG
ACAGTGGCGGCACCGGTAGTAGCAGTGAGCAAGGGCGAGGAGCTGTTCACCGGGGTGGTGCCCATCCTGG
TCGAGCTGGACGGCGACGTAAACGGCCACAAGTTCAGCGTGTCCGGCGAGGGCGAGGGCGATGCCACCTA
CGGCAAGCTGACCCTGAAGTTCATTTGCACCACCGGCAAGCTGCCCGTGCCCTGGCCCACCCTCGTGACC
ACCCTGACCTACGGCGTGCAGTGCTTCAGCCGCTACCCCGACCACATGAAGCAGCACGACTTCTTCAAGT
CCGCCATGCCCGAAGGCTACGTCCAGGAGCGCACCATCTTCTTCAAGGACGACGGCAACTACAAGACCCG
CGCCGAGGTGAAGTTCGAGGGCGACACCCTGGTGAACCGCATCGAGCTGAAGGGCATCGACTTCAAGGAG
GACGGCAACATCCTGGGGCACAAGCTGGAGTACAACTACAACAGCCACAACGTCTATATCATGGCCGACA
AGCAGAAGAACGGCATCAAGGTGAACTTCAAGATCCGCCACAACATCGAGGACGGCAGCGTGCAGCTCGC
CGACCACTACCAGCAGAACACCCCCATCGGCGACGGCCCCGTGCTGCTGCCCGACAACCACTACCTGAGC
ACCCAGTCCGCCCTGAGCAAAGACCCCAACGAGAAGCGCGATCACATGGTCCTGCTGGAGTTCGTGACCG
CCGCCGGGATCACTCTCGGCATGGACGAGCTGTACAAGTAAGAATTCGATATCATAATCAACCTCTGGAT
TACAAAATTTGTGAAAGATTGACTGGTATTCTTAACTATGTTGCTCCTTTTACGCTATGTGGATACGCTG
CTTTAATGCCTTTGTATCATGCTATTGCTTCCCGTATGGCTTTCATTTTCTCCTCCTTGTATAAATCCTG
GTTAGTTCTTGCCACGGCGGAACTCATCGCCGCCTGCCTTGCCCGCTGCTGGACAGGGGCTCGGCTGTTG
GGCACTGACAATTCCGTGGCTCGAGAGATCTTCGACTGTGCCTTCTAGTTGCCAGCCATCTGTTGTTTGC
CCCTCCCCCGTGCCTTCCTTGACCCTGGAAGGTGCCACTCCCACTGTCCTTTCCTAATAAAATGAGGAAA
TTGCATCGCATTGTCTGAGTAGGTGTCATTCTATTCTGGGGGGTGGGGTGGGGCAGGACAGCAAGGGGGA
GGATTGGGAAGACAATAGCAGGCATGCACGTGCGGACCGAGCGGCCGCAGGAACCCCTAGTGATGGAGTT
GGCCACTCCCTCTCTGCGCGCTCGCTCGCTCACTGAGGCCGGGCGACCAAAGGTCGCCCGACGCCCGGGC
TTTGCCCGGGCGGCCTCAGTGAGCGAGCGAGCGCGCAGCTGCCTGCAGGGGCGCCTGATGCGGTATTTTC
TCCTTACGCATCTGTGCGGTATTTCACACCGCATA
[142 nt withheld, positions 3186-3327]
C
[141 nt withheld, positions 3329-3469]
CCTTTGACGTTGGAGTCCACGTTCTTT
[37 nt withheld, positions 3497-3533]
ACCCTATCTCGGGCTATTCTTTTGATTTATAAGGGATTTTGCCGATTTCGGCCTATTGGTTAAAAAATGA
GCTGATTTAACAAAAATTTAACGCGAATTTTAACAAAATATTAACGTTTACAATTTTATGGTGCACTCTC
AGTACAATCTGCTCTGATGCCGCATAGTTAAGCCAGCCCCGACACCCGCCAACACCCGCTGACGCGCCCT
GACGGGCTTGTCTGCTCCCGGCATCCGCTTACAGACAAGCTGTGACCGTCTCCGGGAGCTGCATGTGTCA
GAGGTTTTCACCGTCATCACCGAAACGCGCGAGACGAAAGGGCCTCGTGATACGCCTATTTTTATAGGTT
AATGTCATGATAATAATGGTTTCTTAGACGTCAGGTGGCACTTTTCGGGGAAATGTGCGCGGAACCCCTA
TTTGTTTATTTTTCTAAATACATTCAAATATGTATCCGCTCATGAGACAATAACCCTGATAAATGCTTCA
ATAATATTGAAAAAGGAAGAGTATGAGTATTCAACATTTCCGTGTCGCCCTTATTCCCTTTTTTGCGGCA
TTTTGCCTTCCTGTTTTTGCTCACCCAGAAACGCTGGTGAAAGTAAAAGATGCTGAAGATCAGTTGGGTG
CACGAGTGGGTTACATCGAACTGGATCTCAACAGCGGTAAGATCCTTGAGAGTTTTCGCCCCGAAGAACG
TTTTCCAATGATGAGCACTTTTAAAGTTCTGCTATGTGGCGCGGTATTATCCCGTATTGACGCCGGGCAA
GAGCAACTCGGTCGCCGCATACACTATTCTCAGAATGACTTGGTTGAGTACTCACCAGTCACAGAAAAGC
ATCTTACGGATGGCATGACAGTAAGAGAATTATGCAGTGCTGCCATAACCATGAGTGATAACACTGCGGC
CAACTTACTTCTGACAACGATCGGAGGACCGAAGGAGCTAACCGCTTTTTTGCACAACATGGGGGATCAT
GTAACTCGCCTTGATCGTTGGGAACCGGAGCTGAATGAAGCCATACCAAACGACGAGCGTGACACCACGA
TGCCTGTAGCAATGGCAACAACGTTGCGCAAACTATTAACTGGCGAACTACTTACTCTAGCTTCCCGGCA
ACAATTAATAGACTGGATGGAGGCGGATAAAGTTGCAGGACCACTTCTGCGCTCGGCCCTTCCGGCTGGC
TGGTTTATTGCTGATAAATCTGGAGCCGGTGAGCGTGGGTCTCGCGGTATCATTGCAGCACTGGGGCCAG
ATGGTAAGCCCTCCCGTATCGTAGTTATCTACACGACGGGGAGTCAGGCAACTATGGATGAACGAAATAG
ACAGATCGCTGAGATAGGTGCCTCACTGATTAAGCATTGGTAACTGTCAGACCAAGTTTACTCATATATA
CTTTAGATTGATTTAAAACTTCATTTTTAATTTAAAAGGATCTAGGTGAAGATCCTTTTTGATAATCTCA
TGACCAAAATCCCTTAACGTGAGTTTTCGTTCCACTGAGCGTCAGACCCCGTAGAAAAGATCAAAGGATC
TTCTTGAGATCCTTTTTTTCTGCGCGTAATCTGCTGCTTGCAAACAAAAAAACCACCGCTACCAGCGGTG
GTTTGTTTGCCGGATCAAGAGCTACCAACTCTTTTTCCGAAGGTAACTGGCTTCAGCAGAGCGCAGATAC
CAAATACTGTCCTTCTAGTGTAGCCGTAGTTAGGCCACCACTTCAAGAACTCTGTAGCACCGCCTACATA
CCTCGCTCTGCTAATCCTGTTACCAGTGGCTGCTGCCAGTGGCGATAAGTCGTGTCTTACCGGGTTGGAC
TCAAGACGATAGTTACCGGATAAGGCGCAGCGGTCGGGCTGAACGGGGGGTTCGTGCACACAGCCCAGCT
TGGAGCGAACGACCTACACCGAACTGAGATACCTACAGCGTGAGCTATGAGAAAGCGCCACGCTTCCCGA
AGGGAGAAAGGCGGACAGGTATCCGGTAAGCGGCAGGGTCGGAACAGGAGAGCGCACGAGGGAGCTTCCA
GGGGGAAACGCCTGGTATCTTTATAGTCCTGTCGGGTTTCGCCACCTCTGACTTGAGCGTCGATTTTTGT
GATGCTCGTCAGGGGGGCGGAGCCTATGGAAAAACGCCAGCAACGCGGCCTTTTTACGGTTCCTGGCCTT
TTGCTGGCCTTTTGCTCACATGT
