Features (pLannotate 1.2.2; 15 found; start..end, strand, type, name):
     12..39      +  repeat_region  AAV2 ITR (fragment): inverted terminal repeat of adeno-associated virus serotype 2 inverted
     68..95      +  repeat_region  AAV2 ITR (fragment): inverted terminal repeat of adeno-associated virus serotype 2 inverted
    438..1301    +  CDS            CoChR: high-photocurrent channelrhodopsin from Chloromonas oogama (Shemesh et al., 2017)
   1320..2036    +  CDS            EGFP: the original enhanced GFP (Yang et al., 1996) mammalian codon-optimized
   2051..2208    +  misc_feature   WPRE (fragment): woodchuck hepatitis virus posttranscriptional regulatory element
   2214..2294    +  misc_feature   WPRE (fragment): woodchuck hepatitis virus posttranscriptional regulatory element
   2311..2422    +  polyA_signal   bGH poly(A) signal: bovine growth hormone polyadenylation signal
   2540..2680    +  repeat_region  AAV2 ITR: inverted terminal repeat of adeno-associated virus serotype 2 inverted
   2685..2736    -  misc_feature   bom (fragment): basis of mobility region from pBR322
   2755..3210    +  rep_origin     f1 ori (sequence partly withheld): f1 bacteriophage origin of replication; arrow indicates direction of (+) strand synthesis
   3211..3260    -  misc_feature   bom (fragment): basis of mobility region from pBR322
   3362..3397    -  CDS            rop (fragment): Rop protein, which maintains plasmids at low copy number; rop
   3492..3596    +  promoter       AmpR promoter: bla
   3597..4457    +  CDS            AmpR: β-lactamase; bla; confers resistance to ampicillin, carbenicillin, and related antibiotics
   4628..5216    +  rep_origin     ori: high-copy-number ColE1/pMB1/pBR322/pUC origin of replication
>Addgene plasmid #230866 | AiP14034: pAAV-AiE0445h_3xC2-minBG-CoChR-EGFP-WPRE3-BGHpA (Alias: CN4034) | addgene full sequence | sequence record 459328 | Addgene NGS Result
CCTGCAGGCAGCTGCGCGCTCGCTCGCTCACTGAGGCCGCCCGGGCGTCGGGCGACCTTTGGTCGCCCGG
CCTCAGTGAGCGAGCGAGCGCGCAGAGAGGGAGTGGCCAACTCCATCACTAGGGGTTCCTGCGGCCGCAC
GCGTGTGGAGGACTTTGAGCTTAACCCTATTAAATTTAATCTAATATATTCAGCAGCCTGTCACAATCTT
GTTAAATCTTTATTCCGTCACCCACCTTATTAGGGGGCCCTCCCACTTTAGTCATCAGCAGATTAGTAAG
CATGCCATTTAGATGTCATCTAAGTTAATGAACCTGACTGAGCCAGAGTCACATGGCAGAGTCACAGAAA
CTCCTTCTGAGCTGGCGAGCTCGGGCTGGGCATAAAAGTCAGGGCAGAGCCATCTATTGCTTACATTTGC
TTCTGGGATCCGCCACCATGCTGGGAAACGGCAGCGCCATTGTGCCTATCGACCAGTGCTTTTGCCTGGC
TTGGACCGACAGCCTGGGAAGCGATACAGAGCAGCTGGTGGCCAACATCCTCCAGTGGTTCGCCTTCGGC
TTCAGCATCCTGATCCTGATGTTCTACGCCTACCAGACTTGGAGAGCCACTTGCGGTTGGGAGGAGGTCT
ACGTCTGTTGCGTCGAGCTGACCAAGGTCATCATCGAGTTCTTCCACGAGTTCGACGACCCCAGCATGCT
GTACCTGGCTAACGGACACCGAGTCCAGTGGCTGAGATACGCAGAGTGGCTGCTGACTTGTCCCGTCATC
CTGATCCACCTGAGCAACCTGACCGGCCTGAAGGACGACTACAGCAAGCGGACCATGAGGCTGCTGGTGT
CAGACGTGGGAACCATCGTGTGGGGAGCTACAAGCGCCATGAGCACAGGCTACGTCAAGGTCATCTTCTT
CGTGCTGGGTTGCATCTACGGCGCCAACACCTTCTTCCACGCCGCCAAGGTGTATATCGAGAGCTACCAC
GTGGTGCCAAAGGGCAGACCTAGAACCGTCGTGCGGATCATGGCTTGGCTGTTCTTCCTGTCTTGGGGCA
TGTTCCCCGTGCTGTTCGTCGTGGGACCAGAAGGATTCGACGCCATCAGCGTGTACGGCTCTACCATTGG
CCACACCATCATCGACCTCATGAGCAAGAATTGTTGGGGCCTGCTGGGACACTATCTGAGAGTGCTGATC
CACCAGCACATCATCATCTACGGCGACATCCGGAAGAAGACCAAGATCAACGTGGCCGGCGAGGAGATGG
AAGTGGAGACCATGGTGGACCAGGAGGACGAGGAGACAGTGGCGGCACCGGTAGTAGCAGTGAGCAAGGG
CGAGGAGCTGTTCACCGGGGTGGTGCCCATCCTGGTCGAGCTGGACGGCGACGTAAACGGCCACAAGTTC
AGCGTGTCCGGCGAGGGCGAGGGCGATGCCACCTACGGCAAGCTGACCCTGAAGTTCATTTGCACCACCG
GCAAGCTGCCCGTGCCCTGGCCCACCCTCGTGACCACCCTGACCTACGGCGTGCAGTGCTTCAGCCGCTA
CCCCGACCACATGAAGCAGCACGACTTCTTCAAGTCCGCCATGCCCGAAGGCTACGTCCAGGAGCGCACC
ATCTTCTTCAAGGACGACGGCAACTACAAGACCCGCGCCGAGGTGAAGTTCGAGGGCGACACCCTGGTGA
ACCGCATCGAGCTGAAGGGCATCGACTTCAAGGAGGACGGCAACATCCTGGGGCACAAGCTGGAGTACAA
CTACAACAGCCACAACGTCTATATCATGGCCGACAAGCAGAAGAACGGCATCAAGGTGAACTTCAAGATC
CGCCACAACATCGAGGACGGCAGCGTGCAGCTCGCCGACCACTACCAGCAGAACACCCCCATCGGCGACG
GCCCCGTGCTGCTGCCCGACAACCACTACCTGAGCACCCAGTCCGCCCTGAGCAAAGACCCCAACGAGAA
GCGCGATCACATGGTCCTGCTGGAGTTCGTGACCGCCGCCGGGATCACTCTCGGCATGGACGAGCTGTAC
AAGTAAGAATTCGATATCATAATCAACCTCTGGATTACAAAATTTGTGAAAGATTGACTGGTATTCTTAA
CTATGTTGCTCCTTTTACGCTATGTGGATACGCTGCTTTAATGCCTTTGTATCATGCTATTGCTTCCCGT
ATGGCTTTCATTTTCTCCTCCTTGTATAAATCCTGGTTAGTTCTTGCCACGGCGGAACTCATCGCCGCCT
GCCTTGCCCGCTGCTGGACAGGGGCTCGGCTGTTGGGCACTGACAATTCCGTGGCTCGAGAGATCTTCGA
CTGTGCCTTCTAGTTGCCAGCCATCTGTTGTTTGCCCCTCCCCCGTGCCTTCCTTGACCCTGGAAGGTGC
CACTCCCACTGTCCTTTCCTAATAAAATGAGGAAATTGCATCGCATTGTCTGAGTAGGTGTCATTCTATT
CTGGGGGGTGGGGTGGGGCAGGACAGCAAGGGGGAGGATTGGGAAGACAATAGCAGGCATGAGATCTCAC
GTGCGGACCGAGCGGCCGCAGGAACCCCTAGTGATGGAGTTGGCCACTCCCTCTCTGCGCGCTCGCTCGC
TCACTGAGGCCGGGCGACCAAAGGTCGCCCGACGCCCGGGCTTTGCCCGGGCGGCCTCAGTGAGCGAGCG
AGCGCGCAGCTGCCTGCAGGGGCGCCTGATGCGGTATTTTCTCCTTACGCATCTGTGCGGTATTTCACAC
CGCATA
[95 nt withheld, positions 2737-2831]
T
[46 nt withheld, positions 2833-2878]
C
[141 nt withheld, positions 2880-3020]
CCTTTGACGTTGGAGTCCACGTTCTTT
[37 nt withheld, positions 3048-3084]
ACTCTATCTCGGGCTATTCTTTTGATTTATAAGGGATTTTGCCGATTTCGGTCTATTGGTTAAAAAATGA
GCTGATTTAACAAAAATTTAACGCGAATTTTAACAAAATATTAACGTTTACAATTTTATGGTGCACTCTC
AGTACAATCTGCTCTGATGCCGCATAGTTAAGCCAGCCCCGACACCCGCCAACACCCGCTGACGCGCCCT
GACGGGCTTGTCTGCTCCCGGCATCCGCTTACAGACAAGCTGTGACCGTCTCCGGGAGCTGCATGTGTCA
GAGGTTTTCACCGTCATCACCGAAACGCGCGAGACGAAAGGGCCTCGTGATACGCCTATTTTTATAGGTT
AATGTCATGATAATAATGGTTTCTTAGACGTCAGGTGGCACTTTTCGGGGAAATGTGCGCGGAACCCCTA
TTTGTTTATTTTTCTAAATACATTCAAATATGTATCCGCTCATGAGACAATAACCCTGATAAATGCTTCA
ATAATATTGAAAAAGGAAGAGTATGAGTATTCAACATTTCCGTGTCGCCCTTATTCCCTTTTTTGCGGCA
TTTTGCCTTCCTGTTTTTGCTCACCCAGAAACGCTGGTGAAAGTAAAAGATGCTGAAGATCAGTTGGGTG
CACGAGTGGGTTACATCGAACTGGATCTCAACAGCGGTAAGATCCTTGAGAGTTTTCGCCCCGAAGAACG
TTTTCCAATGATGAGCACTTTTAAAGTTCTGCTATGTGGCGCGGTATTATCCCGTATTGACGCCGGGCAA
GAGCAACTCGGTCGCCGCATACACTATTCTCAGAATGACTTGGTTGAGTACTCACCAGTCACAGAAAAGC
ATCTTACGGATGGCATGACAGTAAGAGAATTATGCAGTGCTGCCATAACCATGAGTGATAACACTGCGGC
CAACTTACTTCTGACAACGATCGGAGGACCGAAGGAGCTAACCGCTTTTTTGCACAACATGGGGGATCAT
GTAACTCGCCTTGATCGTTGGGAACCGGAGCTGAATGAAGCCATACCAAACGACGAGCGTGACACCACGA
TGCCTGTAGCAATGGCAACAACGTTGCGCAAACTATTAACTGGCGAACTACTTACTCTAGCTTCCCGGCA
ACAATTAATAGACTGGATGGAGGCGGATAAAGTTGCAGGACCACTTCTGCGCTCGGCCCTTCCGGCTGGC
TGGTTTATTGCTGATAAATCTGGAGCCGGTGAGCGTGGGTCTCGCGGTATCATTGCAGCACTGGGGCCAG
ATGGTAAGCCCTCCCGTATCGTAGTTATCTACACGACGGGGAGTCAGGCAACTATGGATGAACGAAATAG
ACAGATCGCTGAGATAGGTGCCTCACTGATTAAGCATTGGTAACTGTCAGACCAAGTTTACTCATATATA
CTTTAGATTGATTTAAAACTTCATTTTTAATTTAAAAGGATCTAGGTGAAGATCCTTTTTGATAATCTCA
TGACCAAAATCCCTTAACGTGAGTTTTCGTTCCACTGAGCGTCAGACCCCGTAGAAAAGATCAAAGGATC
TTCTTGAGATCCTTTTTTTCTGCGCGTAATCTGCTGCTTGCAAACAAAAAAACCACCGCTACCAGCGGTG
GTTTGTTTGCCGGATCAAGAGCTACCAACTCTTTTTCCGAAGGTAACTGGCTTCAGCAGAGCGCAGATAC
CAAATACTGTTCTTCTAGTGTAGCCGTAGTTAGGCCACCACTTCAAGAACTCTGTAGCACCGCCTACATA
CCTCGCTCTGCTAATCCTGTTACCAGTGGCTGCTGCCAGTGGCGATAAGTCGTGTCTTACCGGGTTGGAC
TCAAGACGATAGTTACCGGATAAGGCGCAGCGGTCGGGCTGAACGGGGGGTTCGTGCACACAGCCCAGCT
TGGAGCGAACGACCTACACCGAACTGAGATACCTACAGCGTGAGCTATGAGAAAGCGCCACGCTTCCCGA
AGGGAGAAAGGCGGACAGGTATCCGGTAAGCGGCAGGGTCGGAACAGGAGAGCGCACGAGGGAGCTTCCA
GGGGGAAACGCCTGGTATCTTTATAGTCCTGTCGGGTTTCGCCACCTCTGACTTGAGCGTCGATTTTTGT
GATGCTCGTCAGGGGGGCGGAGCCTATGGAAAAACGCCAGCAACGCGGCCTTTTTACGGTTCCTGGCCTT
TTGCTGGCCTTTTGCTCACATGT
